>Addgene plasmid #86070 | GST-peripherin-CTS | addgene full sequence | sequence record 177981 | Addgene NGS Result
AAAGGATCTTCTTGAGATCCTTTTTTTCTGCGCGTAATCTGCTGCTTGCAAACAAAAAAACCACCGCTAC
CAGCGGTGGTTTGTTTGCCGGATCAAGAGCTACCAACTCTTTTTCCGAAGGTAACTGGCTTCAGCAGAGC
GCAGATACCAAATACTGTCCTTCTAGTGTAGCCGTAGTTAGGCCACCACTTCAAGAACTCTGTAGCACCG
CCTACATACCTCGCTCTGCTAATCCTGTTACCAGTGGCTGCTGCCAGTGGCGATAAGTCGTGTCTTACCG
GGTTGGACTCAAGACGATAGTTACCGGATAAGGCGCAGCGGTCGGGCTGAACGGGGGGTTCGTGCACACA
GCCCAGCTTGGAGCGAACGACCTACACCGAACTGAGATACCTACAGCGTGAGCTATGAGAAAGCGCCACG
CTTCCCGAAGGGAGAAAGGCGGACAGGTATCCGGTAAGCGGCAGGGTCGGAACAGGAGAGCGCACGAGGG
AGCTTCCAGGGGGAAACGCCTGGTATCTTTATAGTCCTGTCGGGTTTCGCCACCTCTGACTTGAGCGTCG
ATTTTTGTGATGCTCGTCAGGGGGGCGGAGCCTATGGAAAAACGCCAGCAACGCGGCCTTTTTACGGTTC
CTGGCCTTTTGCTGGCCTTTTGCTCACATGTTCTTTCCTGCGTTATCCCCTGATTCTGTGGATAACCGTA
TTACCGCCTTTGAGTGAGCTGATACCGCTCGCCGCAGCCGAACGACCGAGCGCAGCGAGTCAGTGAGCGA
GGAAGCGGAAGAGCGCCTGATGCGGTATTTTCTCCTTACGCATCTGTGCGGTATTTCACACCGCATAAAT
TCCGACACCATCGAATGGCGCAAAACCTTTCGCGGTATGGCATGATAGCGCCCGGAAGAGAGTCAATTCA
GGGTGGTGAATGTGAAACCAGTAACGTTATACGATGTCGCAGAGTATGCCGGTGTCTCTTATCAGACCGT
TTCCCGCGTGGTGAACCAGGCCAGCCACGTTTCTGCGAAAACGCGGGAAAAAGTGGAAGCGGCGATGGCG
GAGCTGAATTACATTCCCAACCGCGTGGCACAACAACTGGCGGGCAAACAGTCGTTGCTGATTGGCGTTG
CCACCTCCAGTCTGGCCCTGCACGCGCCGTCGCAAATTGTCGCGGCGATTAAATCTCGCGCCGATCAACT
GGGTGCCAGCGTGGTGGTGTCGATGGTAGAACGAAGCGGCGTCGAAGCCTGTAAAGCGGCGGTGCACAAT
CTTCTCGCGCAACGCGTCAGTGGGCTGATCATTAACTATCCGCTGGATGACCAGGATGCCATTGCTGTGG
AAGCTGCCTGCACTAATGTTCCGGCGTTATTTCTTGATGTCTCTGACCAGACACCCATCAACAGTATTAT
TTTCTCCCATGAAGACGGTACGCGACTGGGCGTGGAGCATCTGGTCGCATTGGGTCACCAGCAAATCGCG
CTGTTAGCGGGCCCATTAAGTTCTGTCTCGGCGCGTCTGCGTCTGGCTGGCTGGCATAAATATCTCACTC
GCAATCAAATTCAGCCGATAGCGGAACGGGAAGGCGACTGGAGTGCCATGTCCGGTTTTCAACAAACCAT
GCAAATGCTGAATGAGGGCATCGTTCCCACTGCGATGCTGGTTGCCAACGATCAGATGGCGCTGGGCGCA
ATGCGCGCCATTACCGAGTCCGGGCTGCGCGTTGGTGCGGATATCTCGGTAGTGGGATACGACGATACCG
AAGACAGCTCATGTTATATCCCGCCGTTAACCACCATCAAACAGGATTTTCGCCTGCTGGGGCAAACCAG
CGTGGACCGCTTGCTGCAACTCTCTCAGGGCCAGGCGGTGAAGGGCAATCAGCTGTTGCCCGTCTCACTG
GTGAAAAGAAAAACCACCCTGGCGCCCAATACGCAAACCGCCTCTCCCCGCGCGTTGGCCGATTCATTAA
TGCAGCTGGCACGACAGGTTTCCCGACTGGAAAGCGGGCAGTGAGCGCAACGCAATTAATGTAAGTTAGC
TCACTCATTAGGCACCCCAGGCTTTACACTTTATGCTTCCGGCTCGTATGTTGTGTGGAATTGTGAGCGG
ATAACAATTTCACACAGGAAACAGCTATGACCATGATTACGGATTCACTGGCCGTCGTTTTACAACGTCG
TGACTGGGAAAACCCTGGCGTTACCCAACTTAATCGCCTTGCAGCACATCCCCCTTTCGCCAGCTGGCGT
AATAGCGAAGAGGCCCGCACCGATCGCCCTTCCCAACAGTTGCGCAGCCTGAATGGCGAATGGCGCTTTG
CCTGGTTTCCGGCACCAGAAGCGGTGCCGGAAAGCTGGCTGGAGTGCGATCTTCCTGAGGCCGATACTGT
CGTCGTCCCCTCAAACTGGCAGATGCACGGTTACGATGCGCCCATCTACACCAACGTGACCTATCCCATT
ACGGTCAATCCGCCGTTTGTTCCCACGGAGAATCCGACGGGTTGTTACTCGCTCACATTTAATGTTGATG
AAAGCTGGCTACAGGAAGGCCAGACGCGAATTATTTTTGATGGCGTTGGAATTAGCTTATCGACTGCACG
GTGCACCAATGCTTCTGGCGTCAGGCAGCCATCGGAAGCTGTGGTATGGCTGTGCAGGTCGTAAATCACT
GCATAATTCGTGTCGCTCAAGGCGCACTCCCGTTCTGGATAATGTTTTTTGCGCCGACATCATAACGGTT
CTGGCAAATATTCTGAAATGAGCTGTTGACAATTAATCATCGGCTCGTATAATGTGTGGAATTGTGAGCG
GATAACAATTTCACACAGGAAACAGTATTCATGTCCCCTATACTAGGTTATTGGAAAATTAAGGGCCTTG
TGCAACCCACTCGACTTCTTTTGGAATATCTTGAAGAAAAATATGAAGAGCATTTGTATGAGCGCGATGA
AGGTGATAAATGGCGAAACAAAAAGTTTGAATTGGGTTTGGAGTTTCCCAATCTTCCTTATTATATTGAT
GGTGATGTTAAATTAACACAGTCTATGGCCATCATACGTTATATAGCTGACAAGCACAACATGTTGGGTG
GTTGTCCAAAAGAGCGTGCAGAGATTTCAATGCTTGAAGGAGCGGTTTTGGATATTAGATACGGTGTTTC
GAGAATTGCATATAGTAAAGACTTTGAAACTCTCAAAGTTGATTTTCTTAGCAAGCTACCTGAAATGCTG
AAAATGTTCGAAGATCGTTTATGTCATAAAACATATTTAAATGGTGATCATGTAACCCATCCTGACTTCA
TGTTGTATGACGCTCTTGATGTTGTTTTATACATGGACCCAATGTGCCTGGATGCGTTCCCAAAATTAGT
TTGTTTTAAAAAACGTATTGAAGCTATCCCACAAATTGATAAGTACTTGAAATCCAGCAAGTATATAGCA
TGGCCTTTGCAGGGCTGGCAAGCCACGTTTGGTGGTGGCGACCATCCTCCAAAATCGGATCTGGTTCCGC
GTGGATCAGAATTCAAGAGCAGCTGGGAGCTGGTGAAGAGCATGGGCAAGCTGAACAAGGTGGAGACCGC
CGGCCGGGATCCTTAACAATTCTAGACTCCATGGGTCGACTCGAGCTCAAGCTTAATTCATCGTGACTGA
CTGACGATCTGCCTCGCGCGTTTCGGTGATGACGGTGAAAACCTCTGACACATGCAGCTCCCGGAGACGG
TCACAGCTTGTCTGTAAGCGGATGCCGGGAGCAGACAAGCCCGTCAGGGCGCGTCAGCGGGTGTTGGCGG
GTGTCGGGGCGCAGCCATGACCCAGTCACGTAGCGATAGCGGAGTGTATAATTCTTGAAGACGAAAGGGC
CTCGTGATACGCCTATTTTTATAGGTTAATGTCATGATAATAATGGTTTCTTAGACGTCAGGTGGCACTT
TTCGGGGAAATGTGCGCGGAACCCCTATTTGTTTATTTTTCTAAATACATTCAAATATGTATCCGCTCAT
GAGACAATAACCCTGATAAATGCTTCAATAATATTGAAAAAGGAAGAGTATGAGTATTCAACATTTCCGT
GTCGCCCTTATTCCCTTTTTTGCGGCATTTTGCCTTCCTGTTTTTGCTCACCCAGAAACGCTGGTGAAAG
TAAAAGATGCTGAAGATCAGTTGGGTGCACGAGTGGGTTACATCGAACTGGATCTCAACAGCGGTAAGAT
CCTTGAGAGTTTTCGCCCCGAAGAACGTTTTCCAATGATGAGCACTTTTAAAGTTCTGCTATGTGGCGCG
GTATTATCCCGTGTTGACGCCGGGCAAGAGCAACTCGGTCGCCGCATACACTATTCTCAGAATGACTTGG
TTGAGTACTCACCAGTCACAGAAAAGCATCTTACGGATGGCATGACAGTAAGAGAATTATGCAGTGCTGC
CATAACCATGAGTGATAACACTGCGGCCAACTTACTTCTGACAACGATCGGAGGACCGAAGGAGCTAACC
GCTTTTTTGCACAACATGGGGGATCATGTAACTCGCCTTGATCGTTGGGAACCGGAGCTGAATGAAGCCA
TACCAAACGACGAGCGTGACACCACGATGCCTGCAGCAATGGCAACAACGTTGCGCAAACTATTAACTGG
CGAACTACTTACTCTAGCTTCCCGGCAACAATTAATAGACTGGATGGAGGCGGATAAAGTTGCAGGACCA
CTTCTGCGCTCGGCCCTTCCGGCTGGCTGGTTTATTGCTGATAAATCTGGAGCCGGTGAGCGTGGGTCTC
GCGGTATCATTGCAGCACTGGGGCCAGATGGTAAGCCCTCCCGTATCGTAGTTATCTACACGACGGGGAG
TCAGGCAACTATGGATGAACGAAATAGACAGATCGCTGAGATAGGTGCCTCACTGATTAAGCATTGGTAA
CTGTCAGACCAAGTTTACTCATATATACTTTAGATTGATTTAAAACTTCATTTTTAATTTAAAAGGATCT
AGGTGAAGATCCTTTTTGATAATCTCATGACCAAAATCCCTTAACGTGAGTTTTCGTTCCACTGAGCGTC
AGACCCCGTAGAAAAGATC
Features (pLannotate 1.2.2; 17 found; start..end, strand, type, name):
     12..600     +  rep_origin     ori: high-copy-number ColE1/pMB1/pBR322/pUC origin of replication
    786..837     -  misc_feature   bom (fragment): basis of mobility region from pBR322
    844..921     +  promoter       lacI promoter: lacI
    922..2004    +  CDS            lacI: lac repressor; lacI; The lac repressor binds to the lac operator to inhibit transcription in E. coli. This inhibition can be relieved by adding lactose or isopropyl-β-D-thiogalactopyranoside (IPTG).
   2017..2038    +  protein_bind   CAP binding site: CAP binding activates transcription in the presence of cAMP. E. coli catabolite activator protein
   2053..2083    +  promoter       lac promoter: promoter for the E. coli lac operon
   2091..2107    +  protein_bind   lac operator: The lac repressor binds to the lac operator to inhibit transcription in E. coli. This inhibition can be relieved by adding lactose or isopropyl-β-D-thiogalactopyranoside (IPTG). lac repressor encoded by lacI
   2127..2300    +  CDS            lacZα: LacZα fragment of β-galactosidase; lacZ fragment
   2564..2680    -  CDS            yciV (fragment): RNAAM_ECOLI - Also known as trpH From Escherichia coli (strain K12).
   2756..2784    +  promoter       tac promoter: strong E. coli promoter; hybrid between the trp and lac UV5 promoters
   2792..2808    +  protein_bind   lac operator: The lac repressor binds to the lac operator to inhibit transcription in E. coli. This inhibition can be relieved by adding lactose or isopropyl-β-D-thiogalactopyranoside (IPTG). lac repressor encoded by lacI
   2831..3484    +  CDS            GST26_SCHJA: Experimental evidence at protein level: Swiss-Prot protein existence level 1. GST isoenzymes appear to play a central role in the parasite detoxification system. Other functions are also suspected including a role in increasing the solubility of haematin in the parasite gut. From Schistosoma japonicum (Blood fluke).
   3515..3574    +  CDS            prph2 (fragment): PRPH2_XENLA - Also known as rds, rds38. Experimental evidence at transcript level: Swiss-Prot protein existence level 2. May be involved in the morphogenesis of retina outer segment disks and the development and maintenance of the retina ultrastructure. From Xenopus laevis (African clawed frog).
   3649..3688    +  CDS            rop (fragment): Rop protein, which maintains plasmids at low copy number; rop
   3790..3830    +  misc_feature   bom (fragment): basis of mobility region from pBR322
   3935..4039    +  promoter       AmpR promoter: bla
   4040..4900    +  CDS            AmpR: β-lactamase; bla; confers resistance to ampicillin, carbenicillin, and related antibiotics
