[The description below was written by a language model from this plasmid's Addgene catalogue record and pLannotate feature annotations shown in this document.]
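Description:
GST-peripherin-CTS is a bacterial expression plasmid of about 5.06 kb built on the pGEB backbone, whose layout resembles pGEX-type GST fusion vectors. It encodes the ciliary targeting signal (CTS) of Xenopus laevis peripherin (prph2, also called rds) as a fusion to the C-terminus of Schistosoma japonicum glutathione S-transferase. The plasmid replicates in E. coli from a ColE1/pMB1-family origin and is selected with ampicillin through a β-lactamase gene driven by its own promoter. The catalogue lists it as low copy, whereas the annotation software labels the origin generically as high-copy and finds only a short fragment of rop. The record therefore does not settle the copy number.

The expression cassette consists of the tac promoter, a strong trp/lac hybrid, followed by a lac operator, the GST open reading frame and then a short 60-nt peripherin segment. This segment corresponds to residues 317–336 of the protein and was inserted between EcoRI and BamHI sites, which remain intact. A plasmid-borne lacI gene with its own promoter supplies lac repressor, so transcription is held off until it is induced with IPTG. The feature table also shows remnants carried over from the backbone's lineage: a lac promoter/operator with a lacZα fragment, pBR322 bom fragments and a small piece of E. coli yciV. None of these is part of the fusion.

The construct is intended for producing a recombinant GST-tagged CTS peptide in bacteria. The GST moiety allows capture of the fusion on glutathione resin. The associated study concerns a complex of transportin1, Rab8 and ciliary targeting signals, so the construct suits pull-down and binding assays for factors that recognise the peripherin ciliary targeting signal.
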