Addgene plasmid #86070: GST-peripherin-CTS
Purpose: A bacterial expression plasmid encoding peripherin ciliary targeting signal with N-terminus GST-tag.
Depositing lab: Lei Lu. Depositing organization: Nanyang Technological University. Publication: A ternary complex comprising transportin1, Rab8 and the ciliary targeting signal directs proteins to ciliary membranes. Madugula V, Lu L. J Cell Sci. 2016 Oct 15;129(20):3922-3934. Epub 2016 Sep 15. 10.1242/jcs.194019 PubMed 27633000.
Backbone
  Vector backbone: pGEB
  Backbone manufacturer: Lu Lei (J Cell Sci. 2001)
  Backbone size w/o insert (bp): 5000
  Total vector size (bp): 5058
  Vector type: Bacterial Expression
Growth in bacteria
  Bacterial resistance: Ampicillin, 100 μg/mL
  Growth temperature: 37°C
  Growth strain: DH5alpha
  Copy number: Low Copy
Gene/Insert
  Gene/Insert name: Peripherin
  Species: X. laevis (frog)
  Mutation: contains the region from 317-336 of peripherin
  Entrez Gene: prph2.S (a.k.a. XELAEV_18028715mg, aofmd, avmd, cacd2, prph-2, prph2, prph2b, rds, rds38, tspan22)
  Promoter: tac
  Tag / fusion protein: GST (N terminal on insert)
  Cloning method: Restriction Enzyme; 5′ cloning site EcoRI (not destroyed); 3′ cloning site BamHI (not destroyed)
  Sequencing primers: 5′ 5' GGCAAGCCACGTTTGGTG 3'; 3′ 5' GGAGCTGCATGTGTCAGAGG 3'
Terms and licenses: Academic/Nonprofit Terms; Industry Terms: Not Available to Industry
How to cite: GST-peripherin-CTS was a gift from Lei Lu (Addgene plasmid # 86070 ; http://n2t.net/addgene:86070 ; RRID:Addgene_86070)
